Addgene plasmid #211496: gRNA-10Xcapture-PuroR
Purpose: Plasmid for the expression of SAM-compatible gRNA for CRISPRa with capturer sequence for 10X Genomics sequencing
Depositing lab: Antonella Fidanza & Lesley Forrester. Depositing organization: University of Edinburgh. Publication: A novel human pluripotent stem cell gene activation system identifies IGFBP2 as a mediator in the production of haematopoietic progenitors in vitro. Petazzi P, Ventura T, Luongo FP, McClafferty H, May A, Taylor HA, Shipston MJ, Romano N, Forrester LM, Menendez P, Fidanza A. Elife. 2024 Dec 23;13:RP94884. doi: 10.7554/eLife.94884. PubMed 39714446.
Backbone
  Vector backbone: Lenti
  Vector type: Mammalian Expression, Lentiviral, CRISPR, Synthetic Biology
  Selectable markers: Puromycin
Growth in bacteria
  Bacterial resistance: Ampicillin, 100 μg/mL
  Growth temperature: 37°C
  Growth strain: NEB Stable
  Copy number: Unknown
Gene/Insert 1
  Gene/Insert name: U6-gRNA (alt name: gRNA for SAM CRISPRa with 10X capture sequence 2)
  Species: Synthetic
  Promoter: U6
  Cloning method: Restriction Enzyme; 5′ cloning site BbsI (unknown if destroyed); 3′ cloning site BbsI (unknown if destroyed)
  Sequencing primers: 5′ NA
Gene/Insert 2
  Gene/Insert name: Ef1a-PuroR (alt name: Puro resistance gene for the selection of integration events)
  Species: Synthetic
  Promoter: EF1a
  Cloning method: Unknown
  Sequencing primers: 5′ NA
Resource information
  A portion of this plasmid was derived from a plasmid made by: The capture sequence has been inserted into the Addgene plasmid #73797
Terms and licenses: Academic/Nonprofit Terms; Industry Terms: Not Available to Industry
How to cite: gRNA-10Xcapture-PuroR was a gift from Antonella Fidanza & Lesley Forrester (Addgene plasmid # 211496 ; http://n2t.net/addgene:211496 ; RRID:Addgene_211496)
