[The description below was written by a language model from this plasmid's Addgene catalogue record and pLannotate feature annotations shown in this document.]
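Description:
gRNA-10Xcapture-PuroR is an 8.4 kb lentiviral transfer plasmid for expressing guide RNAs compatible with the synergistic activation mediator (SAM) system of CRISPR activation, modified to carry a capture sequence so that the guide can be read out in 10X Genomics single-cell sequencing. It was made by inserting the capture sequence (recorded as capture sequence 2) into an existing lentiviral SAM guide vector. In bacteria it is maintained through a high-copy ColE1/pUC-type origin and selected with ampicillin via the bla gene. An f1 origin, an SV40 origin and lac/T7/T3 remnants are also present in the backbone.

The viral portion has a third-generation, self-inactivating layout: an RSV promoter drives a truncated HIV-1 5' LTR, followed by the Ψ packaging signal with a gag fragment, the Rev response element, a cPPT/CTS, a WPRE and a ΔU3 3' LTR. Between the LTRs sit two expression units. A human U6 RNA polymerase III promoter drives a Streptococcus pyogenes Cas9 guide scaffold interrupted by two MS2 stem loops, which in the SAM design recruit MS2 coat protein fused to transcriptional activators. Spacer sequences are cloned in through BbsI sites. The capture sequence itself is not annotated separately in the feature table, so its exact position within the scaffold is not stated. Downstream, the EF-1α promoter with its intron A drives puromycin N-acetyltransferase, allowing selection of mammalian cells with integrated provirus.

The construct supplies only the guide, so dCas9 and the activator components must come from elsewhere. The associated work applied it to gene activation in human pluripotent stem cells during haematopoietic differentiation, linking guide identity to single-cell transcriptomes.
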