Features (pLannotate 1.2.2; 32 found; start..end, strand, type, name):
     98..117     +  misc_feature   cPPT/CTS (fragment): central polypurine tract and central termination sequence of HIV-1
    119..352     +  LTR            3' LTR (ΔU3): self-inactivating 3' long terminal repeat (LTR) from HIV-1
    430..551     +  polyA_signal   SV40 poly(A) signal: SV40 polyadenylation signal
    591..726     +  rep_origin     SV40 ori: SV40 origin of replication
    747..765     -  promoter       T7 promoter: promoter for bacteriophage T7 RNA polymerase
    773..928     +  CDS            lacZα (fragment): LacZα fragment of β-galactosidase; lacZ fragment
    933..1361    +  rep_origin     f1 ori (sequence partly withheld): f1 bacteriophage origin of replication; arrow indicates direction of (+) strand synthesis
   1414..1518    +  promoter       AmpR promoter: bla
   1519..2379    +  CDS            AmpR: β-lactamase; bla; confers resistance to ampicillin, carbenicillin, and related antibiotics
   2550..3138    +  rep_origin     ori: high-copy-number ColE1/pMB1/pBR322/pUC origin of replication
   3321..3413    +  CDS            lacI (fragment): lac repressor; lacI; The lac repressor binds to the lac operator to inhibit transcription in E. coli. This inhibition can be relieved by adding lactose or isopropyl-β-D-thiogalactopyranoside (IPTG).
   3426..3447    +  protein_bind   CAP binding site: CAP binding activates transcription in the presence of cAMP. E. coli catabolite activator protein
   3462..3492    +  promoter       lac promoter: promoter for the E. coli lac operon
   3500..3516    +  protein_bind   lac operator: The lac repressor binds to the lac operator to inhibit transcription in E. coli. This inhibition can be relieved by adding lactose or isopropyl-β-D-thiogalactopyranoside (IPTG). lac repressor encoded by lacI
   3561..3579    +  promoter       T3 promoter: promoter for bacteriophage T3 RNA polymerase
   3607..3833    +  promoter       RSV promoter: Rous sarcoma virus enhancer/promoter
   3834..4014    +  LTR            5' LTR (truncated): truncated 5' long terminal repeat (LTR) from HIV-1
   4061..4186    +  misc_feature   HIV-1 Ψ: packaging signal of human immunodeficiency virus type 1
   4170..4533    +  CDS            HIV-1 gag (fragment): gag protein from human immunodeficiency virus 1; gag
   4679..4912    +  misc_feature   RRE: The Rev response element (RRE) of HIV-1 allows for Rev-dependent mRNA export from the nucleus to the cytoplasm.
   5289..5315    +  CDS            Rev (fragment): human immunodeficiency virus 1 (HIV-1) Rev protein; rev; enhances nuclear export of unspliced and incompletely spliced viral mRNAs
   5319..5559    +  promoter       U6 promoter: RNA polymerase III promoter for human U6 snRNA
   5605..5623    +  misc_RNA       MS2 stem loop: stem loop that binds the bacteriophage MS2 coat protein
   5634..5670    +  misc_RNA       gRNA scaffold (fragment): guide RNA scaffold for the Streptococcus pyogenes CRISPR/Cas9 system
   5675..5693    +  misc_RNA       MS2 stem loop: stem loop that binds the bacteriophage MS2 coat protein
   5704..5723    +  misc_RNA       gRNA scaffold (fragment): guide RNA scaffold for the Streptococcus pyogenes CRISPR/Cas9 system
   5807..5924    +  misc_feature   cPPT/CTS: central polypurine tract and central termination sequence of HIV-1
   5990..6056    +  CDS            small t antigen (fragment): SV40 (simian virus 40) small t antigen
   6082..6293    +  promoter       EF-1α core promoter: core promoter for human elongation factor EF-1α
   6294..7232    +  intron         EF-1α intron A: intron upstream of the start codon of human EF-1α
   7254..7853    +  CDS            PuroR (fragment): puromycin N-acetyltransferase; pac from Streptomyces; confers resistance to puromycin
   7869..47      +  misc_feature   WPRE (across the origin): woodchuck hepatitis virus posttranscriptional regulatory element
>Addgene plasmid #211496 | gRNA-10Xcapture-PuroR | addgene full sequence | sequence record 443388 | Addgene NGS Result
CCTTCGCCCTCAGACGAGTCGGATCTCCCTTTGGGCCGCCTCCCCGCGTCGACTTTAAGACCAATGACTT
ACAAGGCAGCTGTAGATCTTAGCCACTTTTTAAAAGAAAAGGGGGGACTGGAAGGGCTAATTCACTCCCA
ACGAAGACAAGATCTGCTTTTTGCTTGTACTGGGTCTCTCTGGTTAGACCAGATCTGAGCCTGGGAGCTC
TCTGGCTAACTAGGGAACCCACTGCTTAAGCCTCAATAAAGCTTGCCTTGAGTGCTTCAAGTAGTGTGTG
CCCGTCTGTTGTGTGACTCTGGTAACTAGAGATCCCTCAGACCCTTTTAGTCAGTGTGGAAAATCTCTAG
CAGTACGTATAGTAGTTCATGTCATCTTATTATTCAGTATTTATAACTTGCAAAGAAATGAATATCAGAG
AGTGAGAGGAACTTGTTTATTGCAGCTTATAATGGTTACAAATAAAGCAATAGCATCACAAATTTCACAA
ATAAAGCATTTTTTTCACTGCATTCTAGTTGTGGTTTGTCCAAACTCATCAATGTATCTTATCATGTCTG
GCTCTAGCTATCCCGCCCCTAACTCCGCCCATCCCGCCCCTAACTCCGCCCAGTTCCGCCCATTCTCCGC
CCCATGGCTGACTAATTTTTTTTATTTATGCAGAGGCCGAGGCCGCCTCGGCCTCTGAGCTATTCCAGAA
GTAGTGAGGAGGCTTTTTTGGAGGCCTAGGGACGTACCCAATTCGCCCTATAGTGAGTCGTATTACGCGC
GCTCACTGGCCGTCGTTTTACAACGTCGTGACTGGGAAAACCCTGGCGTTACCCAACTTAATCGCCTTGC
AGCACATCCCCCTTTCGCCAGCTGGCGTAATAGCGAAGAGGCCCGCACCGATCGCCCTTCCCAACAGTTG
CGCAGCCTGAATGGCGAATGGG
[124 nt withheld, positions 933-1056]
C
[91 nt withheld, positions 1058-1148]
A
[49 nt withheld, positions 1150-1198]
CCTTTGACGTTGGAGTCCACGTTCTTT
[37 nt withheld, positions 1226-1262]
ACCCTATCTCGGTCTATTCTTTTGATTTATAAGGGATTTTGCCGATTTCGGCCTATTGGTTAAAAAATGA
GCTGATTTAACAAAAATTTAACGCGAATTTTAACAAAATATTAACGCTTACAATTTAGGTGGCACTTTTC
GGGGAAATGTGCGCGGAACCCCTATTTGTTTATTTTTCTAAATACATTCAAATATGTATCCGCTCATGAG
ACAATAACCCTGATAAATGCTTCAATAATATTGAAAAAGGAAGAGTATGAGTATTCAACATTTCCGTGTC
GCCCTTATTCCCTTTTTTGCGGCATTTTGCCTTCCTGTTTTTGCTCACCCAGAAACGCTGGTGAAAGTAA
AAGATGCTGAAGATCAGTTGGGTGCACGAGTGGGTTACATCGAACTGGATCTCAACAGCGGTAAGATCCT
TGAGAGTTTTCGCCCCGAAGAACGTTTTCCAATGATGAGCACTTTTAAAGTTCTGCTATGTGGCGCGGTA
TTATCCCGTATTGACGCCGGGCAAGAGCAACTCGGTCGCCGCATACACTATTCTCAGAATGACTTGGTTG
AGTACTCACCAGTCACAGAAAAGCATCTTACGGATGGCATGACAGTAAGAGAATTATGCAGTGCTGCCAT
AACCATGAGTGATAACACTGCGGCCAACTTACTTCTGACAACGATCGGAGGACCGAAGGAGCTAACCGCT
TTTTTGCACAACATGGGGGATCATGTAACTCGCCTTGATCGTTGGGAACCGGAGCTGAATGAAGCCATAC
CAAACGACGAGCGTGACACCACGATGCCTGTAGCAATGGCAACAACGTTGCGCAAACTATTAACTGGCGA
ACTACTTACTCTAGCTTCCCGGCAACAATTAATAGACTGGATGGAGGCGGATAAAGTTGCAGGACCACTT
CTGCGCTCGGCCCTTCCGGCTGGCTGGTTTATTGCTGATAAATCTGGAGCCGGTGAGCGTGGGTCTCGCG
GTATCATTGCAGCACTGGGGCCAGATGGTAAGCCCTCCCGTATCGTAGTTATCTACACGACGGGGAGTCA
GGCAACTATGGATGAACGAAATAGACAGATCGCTGAGATAGGTGCCTCACTGATTAAGCATTGGTAACTG
TCAGACCAAGTTTACTCATATATACTTTAGATTGATTTAAAACTTCATTTTTAATTTAAAAGGATCTAGG
TGAAGATCCTTTTTGATAATCTCATGACCAAAATCCCTTAACGTGAGTTTTCGTTCCACTGAGCGTCAGA
CCCCGTAGAAAAGATCAAAGGATCTTCTTGAGATCCTTTTTTTCTGCGCGTAATCTGCTGCTTGCAAACA
AAAAAACCACCGCTACCAGCGGTGGTTTGTTTGCCGGATCAAGAGCTACCAACTCTTTTTCCGAAGGTAA
CTGGCTTCAGCAGAGCGCAGATACCAAATACTGTTCTTCTAGTGTAGCCGTAGTTAGGCCACCACTTCAA
GAACTCTGTAGCACCGCCTACATACCTCGCTCTGCTAATCCTGTTACCAGTGGCTGCTGCCAGTGGCGAT
AAGTCGTGTCTTACCGGGTTGGACTCAAGACGATAGTTACCGGATAAGGCGCAGCGGTCGGGCTGAACGG
GGGGTTCGTGCACACAGCCCAGCTTGGAGCGAACGACCTACACCGAACTGAGATACCTACAGCGTGAGCT
ATGAGAAAGCGCCACGCTTCCCGAAGGGAGAAAGGCGGACAGGTATCCGGTAAGCGGCAGGGTCGGAACA
GGAGAGCGCACGAGGGAGCTTCCAGGGGGAAACGCCTGGTATCTTTATAGTCCTGTCGGGTTTCGCCACC
TCTGACTTGAGCGTCGATTTTTGTGATGCTCGTCAGGGGGGCGGAGCCTATGGAAAAACGCCAGCAACGC
GGCCTTTTTACGGTTCCTGGCCTTTTGCTGGCCTTTTGCTCACATGTTCTTTCCTGCGTTATCCCCTGAT
TCTGTGGATAACCGTATTACCGCCTTTGAGTGAGCTGATACCGCTCGCCGCAGCCGAACGACCGAGCGCA
GCGAGTCAGTGAGCGAGGAAGCGGAAGAGCGCCCAATACGCAAACCGCCTCTCCCCGCGCGTTGGCCGAT
TCATTAATGCAGCTGGCACGACAGGTTTCCCGACTGGAAAGCGGGCAGTGAGCGCAACGCAATTAATGTG
AGTTAGCTCACTCATTAGGCACCCCAGGCTTTACACTTTATGCTTCCGGCTCGTATGTTGTGTGGAATTG
TGAGCGGATAACAATTTCACACAGGAAACAGCTATGACCATGATTACGCCAAGCGCGCAATTAACCCTCA
CTAAAGGGAACAAAAGCTGGAGCTGCAAGCTTAATGTAGTCTTATGCAATACTCTTGTAGTCTTGCAACA
TGGTAACGATGAGTTAGCAACATGCCTTACAAGGAGAGAAAAAGCACCGTGCATGCCGATTGGTGGAAGT
AAGGTGGTACGATCGTGCCTTATTAGGAAGGCAACAGACGGGTCTGACATGGATTGGACGAACCACTGAA
TTGCCGCATTGCAGAGATATTGTATTTAAGTGCCTAGCTCGATACATAAACGGGTCTCTCTGGTTAGACC
AGATCTGAGCCTGGGAGCTCTCTGGCTAACTAGGGAACCCACTGCTTAAGCCTCAATAAAGCTTGCCTTG
AGTGCTTCAAGTAGTGTGTGCCCGTCTGTTGTGTGACTCTGGTAACTAGAGATCCCTCAGACCCTTTTAG
TCAGTGTGGAAAATCTCTAGCAGTGGCGCCCGAACAGGGACTTGAAAGCGAAAGGGAAACCAGAGGAGCT
CTCTCGACGCAGGACTCGGCTTGCTGAAGCGCGCACGGCAAGAGGCGAGGGGCGGCGACTGGTGAGTACG
CCAAAAATTTTGACTAGCGGAGGCTAGAAGGAGAGAGATGGGTGCGAGAGCGTCAGTATTAAGCGGGGGA
GAATTAGATCGCGATGGGAAAAAATTCGGTTAAGGCCAGGGGGAAAGAAAAAATATAAATTAAAACATAT
AGTATGGGCAAGCAGGGAGCTAGAACGATTCGCAGTTAATCCTGGCCTGTTAGAAACATCAGAAGGCTGT
AGACAAATACTGGGACAGCTACAACCATCCCTTCAGACAGGATCAGAAGAACTTAGATCATTATATAATA
CAGTAGCAACCCTCTATTGTGTGCATCAAAGGATAGAGATAAAAGACACCAAGGAAGCTTTAGACAAGAT
AGAGGAAGAGCAAAACAAAAGTAAGACCACCGCACAGCAAGCGGCCGCTGATCTTCAGACCTGGAGGAGG
AGATATGAGGGACAATTGGAGAAGTGAATTATATAAATATAAAGTAGTAAAAATTGAACCATTAGGAGTA
GCACCCACCAAGGCAAAGAGAAGAGTGGTGCAGAGAGAAAAAAGAGCAGTGGGAATAGGAGCTTTGTTCC
TTGGGTTCTTGGGAGCAGCAGGAAGCACTATGGGCGCAGCGTCAATGACGCTGACGGTACAGGCCAGACA
ATTATTGTCTGGTATAGTGCAGCAGCAGAACAATTTGCTGAGGGCTATTGAGGCGCAACAGCATCTGTTG
CAACTCACAGTCTGGGGCATCAAGCAGCTCCAGGCAAGAATCCTGGCTGTGGAAAGATACCTAAAGGATC
AACAGCTCCTGGGGATTTGGGGTTGCTCTGGAAAACTCATTTGCACCACTGCTGTGCCTTGGAATGCTAG
TTGGAGTAATAAATCTCTGGAACAGATTTGGAATCACACGACCTGGATGGAGTGGGACAGAGAAATTAAC
AATTACACAAGCTTAATACACTCCTTAATTGAAGAATCGCAAAACCAGCAAGAAAAGAATGAACAAGAAT
TATTGGAATTAGATAAATGGGCAAGTTTGTGGAATTGGTTTAACATAACAAATTGGCTGTGGTATATAAA
ATTATTCATAATGATAGTAGGAGGCTTGGTAGGTTTAAGAATAGTTTTTGCTGTACTTTCTATAGTGAAT
AGAGTTAGGCAGGGATATTCACCATTATCGTTTCAGACCCACCTCCCAACCCCGAGGGGACCCAGAGAGG
GCCTATTTCCCATGATTCCTTCATATTTGCATATACGATACAAGGCTGTTAGAGAGATAATTAGAATTAA
TTTGACTGTAAACACAAAGATATTAGTACAAAATACGTGACGTAGAAAGTAATAATTTCTTGGGTAGTTT
GCAGTTTTAAAATTATGTTTTAAAATGGACTATCATATGCTTACCGTAACTTGAAAGTATTTCGATTTCT
TGGCTTTATATATCTTGTGGAAAGGACGAAACACCCGAGACGGGATACCGTCTCTGTTTTAGAGCTAGGC
CAACATGAGGATCACCCATGTCTGCAGGGCCTAGCAAGTTAAAATAAGGCTAGTCCGTTATCAACTTGGC
CAACATGAGGATCACCCATGTCTGCAGGGCCAAGTGGCACCGAGTCGGTGCGCTCACCTATTAGCGGCTA
AGGTTTTTTGGATCCAAGCTTGGCGTAACTAGATCTTGAGACAAATGGCAGTATTCATCCACAATTTTAA
AAGAAAAGGGGGGATTGGGGGGTACAGTGCAGGGGAAAGAATAGTAGACATAATAGCAACAGACATACAA
ACTAAAGAATTACAAAAACAAATTACAAAAATTCAAAATTTTCGGGTTTATTACAGGGACAGCAGAGATC
CACTTTGGCGCCGGCTCGAGGGGGCCCGGGTGCAAAGATGGATAAAGTTTTAAACAGAGAGGAATCTTTG
CAGCTAATGGACCTTCTAGGTCTTGAAAGGAGTGGGAATTGGCTCCGGTGCCCGTCAGTGGGCAGAGCGC
ACATCGCCCACAGTCCCCGAGAAGTTGGGGGGAGGGGTCGGCAATTGATCCGGTGCCTAGAGAAGGTGGC
GCGGGGTAAACTGGGAAAGTGATGTCGTGTACTGGCTCCGCCTTTTTCCCGAGGGTGGGGGAGAACCGTA
TATAAGTGCAGTAGTCGCCGTGAACGTTCTTTTTCGCAACGGGTTTGCCGCCAGAACACAGGTAAGTGCC
GTGTGTGGTTCCCGCGGGCCTGGCCTCTTTACGGGTTATGGCCCTTGCGTGCCTTGAATTACTTCCACCT
GGCTGCAGTACGTGATTCTTGATCCCGAGCTTCGGGTTGGAAGTGGGTGGGAGAGTTCGAGGCCTTGCGC
TTAAGGAGCCCCTTCGCCTCGTGCTTGAGTTGAGGCCTGGCCTGGGCGCTGGGGCCGCCGCGTGCGAATC
TGGTGGCACCTTCGCGCCTGTCTCGCTGCTTTCGATAAGTCTCTAGCCATTTAAAATTTTTGATGACCTG
CTGCGACGCTTTTTTTCTGGCAAGATAGTCTTGTAAATGCGGGCCAAGATCTGCACACTGGTATTTCGGT
TTTTGGGGCCGCGGGCGGCGACGGGGCCCGTGCGTCCCAGCGCACATGTTCGGCGAGGCGGGGCCTGCGA
GCGCGGCCACCGAGAATCGGACGGGGGTAGTCTCAAGCTGGCCGGCCTGCTCTGGTGCCTGGCCTCGCGC
CGCCGTGTATCGCCCCGCCCTGGGCGGCAAGGCTGGCCCGGTCGGCACCAGTTGCGTGAGCGGAAAGATG
GCCGCTTCCCGGCCCTGCTGCAGGGAGCTCAAAATGGAGGACGCGGCGCTCGGGAGAGCGGGCGGGTGAG
TCACCCACACAAAGGAAAAGGGCCTTTCCGTCCTCAGCCGTCGCTTCATGTGACTCCACGGAGTACCGGG
CGCCGTCCAGGCACCTCGATTAGTTCTCGAGCTTTTGGAGTACGTCGTCTTTAGGTTGGGGGGAGGGGTT
TTATGCGATGGAGTTTCCCCACACTGAGTGGGTGGAGACTGAAGTTAGGCCAGCTTGGCACTTGATGTAA
TTCTCCTTGGAATTTGCCCTTTTTGAGTTTGGATCTTGGTTCATTCTCAAGCCTCAGACAGTGGTTCAAA
GTTTTTTTCTTCCATTTCAGGTGTCGTGACGTACGGCCACCATGACCGAGTACAAGCCCACGGTGCGCCT
CGCCACCCGCGACGACGTCCCCAGGGCCGTACGCACCCTCGCCGCCGCGTTCGCCGACTACCCCGCCACG
CGCCACACCGTCGATCCGGACCGCCACATCGAGCGGGTCACCGAGCTGCAAGAACTCTTCCTCACGCGCG
TCGGGCTCGACATCGGCAAGGTGTGGGTCGCGGACGACGGCGCCGCCGTGGCGGTCTGGACCACGCCGGA
GAGCGTCGAAGCGGGGGCGGTGTTCGCCGAGATCGGCCCGCGCATGGCCGAGTTGAGCGGTTCCCGGCTG
GCCGCGCAGCAACAGATGGAAGGCCTCCTGGCGCCGCACCGGCCCAAGGAGCCCGCGTGGTTCCTGGCCA
CCGTCGGAGTCTCGCCCGACCACCAGGGCAAGGGTCTGGGCAGCGCCGTCGTGCTCCCCGGAGTGGAGGC
GGCCGAGCGCGCCGGGGTGCCCGCCTTCCTGGAGACCTCCGCGCCCCGCAACCTCCCCTTCTACGAGCGG
CTCGGCTTCACCGTCACCGCCGACGTCGAGGTGCCCGAAGGACCGCGCACCTGGTGCATGACCCGCAAGC
CCGGTGCCTGAACGCGTTAAGTCGACAATCAACCTCTGGATTACAAAATTTGTGAAAGATTGACTGGTAT
TCTTAACTATGTTGCTCCTTTTACGCTATGTGGATACGCTGCTTTAATGCCTTTGTATCATGCTATTGCT
TCCCGTATGGCTTTCATTTTCTCCTCCTTGTATAAATCCTGGTTGCTGTCTCTTTATGAGGAGTTGTGGC
CCGTTGTCAGGCAACGTGGCGTGGTGTGCACTGTGTTTGCTGACGCAACCCCCACTGGTTGGGGCATTGC
CACCACCTGTCAGCTCCTTTCCGGGACTTTCGCTTTCCCCCTCCCTATTGCCACGGCGGAACTCATCGCC
GCCTGCCTTGCCCGCTGCTGGACAGGGGCTCGGCTGTTGGGCACTGACAATTCCGTGGTGTTGTCGGGGA
AATCATCGTCCTTTCCTTGGCTGCTCGCCTGTGTTGCCACCTGGATTCTGCGCGGGACGTCCTTCTGCTA
CGTCCCTTCGGCCCTCAATCCAGCGGACCTTCCTTCCCGCGGCCTGCTGCCGGCTCTGCGGCCTCTTCCG
CGTCTTCG
